Addgene plasmid #86064: f-CTS-EGFP
Purpose: A mammalian expression plasmid encoding fibrocystin ciliary targeting signal domain with C-terminus EGFP.
Depositing lab: Lei Lu. Depositing organization: Nanyang Technological University (NTU). Publication: A ternary complex comprising transportin1, Rab8 and the ciliary targeting signal directs proteins to ciliary membranes. Madugula V, Lu L. J Cell Sci. 2016 Oct 15;129(20):3922-3934. Epub 2016 Sep 15. 10.1242/jcs.194019 PubMed 27633000.
Backbone
  Vector backbone: pEGFP-N1
  Backbone manufacturer: Clontech
  Backbone size w/o insert (bp): 4700
  Total vector size (bp): 4767
  Vector type: Mammalian Expression
  Selectable markers: Neomycin (select with G418)
Growth in bacteria
  Bacterial resistance: Kanamycin, 50 μg/mL
  Growth temperature: 37°C
  Growth strain: DH5alpha
  Copy number: High Copy
Gene/Insert
  Gene/Insert name: Fibrocystin
  Species: M. musculus (mouse)
  Mutation: contains ciliary targeting signal (3870-3887 amino acids) of fibrocystin
  Entrez Gene: Pkhd1 (a.k.a. FPC, Tigm1)
  Promoter: CMV
  Tag / fusion protein: GFP (C terminal on insert)
  Cloning method: Restriction Enzyme; 5′ cloning site EcoRI (not destroyed); 3′ cloning site BamHI (not destroyed)
  Sequencing primers: 5′ 5' CGCAAATGGGCGGTAGGCGTG 3'
Terms and licenses: Academic/Nonprofit Terms; Industry Terms: Not Available to Industry
How to cite: f-CTS-EGFP was a gift from Lei Lu (Addgene plasmid # 86064 ; http://n2t.net/addgene:86064 ; RRID:Addgene_86064)
