[The description below was written by a language model from this plasmid's Addgene catalogue record and pLannotate feature annotations shown in this document.]
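Description:
f-CTS-EGFP is a mammalian expression plasmid built on the Clontech pEGFP-N1 backbone. It encodes the ciliary targeting signal (CTS) of mouse fibrocystin, the product of Pkhd1, fused at its C-terminus to EGFP. The insert is very short, covering only residues 3870–3887 of fibrocystin. It was cloned between the EcoRI and BamHI sites of the multiple cloning site, and both sites are retained. In the feature table this shows up as a small unannotated gap between two MCS fragments, just upstream of the EGFP coding sequence. Transcription is driven by the human cytomegalovirus immediate early enhancer and promoter and is terminated by the SV40 polyadenylation signal. The catalogue gives a total size of 4,767 bp, while the depositor's full sequence is 4,781 nt, a minor discrepancy.

The plasmid is propagated in E. coli at high copy from a pUC-type ColE1 origin, and it also carries an f1 origin for single-stranded DNA production. A single Tn5 aminoglycoside phosphotransferase gene (NeoR/KanR) provides selection in both hosts. A bacterial bla-type promoter expresses it for kanamycin resistance, and the SV40 enhancer/early promoter expresses it for G418 selection of mammalian cells, with the HSV TK polyadenylation signal downstream. The short large T antigen, ble and bGH poly(A) fragments in the annotation appear to be partial matches to backbone sequence rather than functional elements.

The construct lets this minimal fibrocystin motif be followed by fluorescence in transfected cells. It suits studies of how the signal directs a reporter to ciliary membranes, and the associated work examined the roles of transportin1 and Rab8 in that targeting.
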