Features (pLannotate 1.2.2; 15 found; start..end, strand, type, name):
     61..364     +  enhancer       CMV enhancer: human cytomegalovirus immediate early enhancer
    365..568     +  promoter       CMV promoter: human cytomegalovirus (CMV) immediate early promoter
    591..618     +  misc_feature   MCS (fragment): multiple cloning site
    676..713     +  misc_feature   MCS (fragment): multiple cloning site
    727..1446    +  CDS            EGFP: the original enhanced GFP (Yang et al., 1996) mammalian codon-optimized
   1463..1546    +  CDS            large T antigen (fragment): large T antigen from SV40 (simian virus 40)
   1569..1690    +  polyA_signal   SV40 poly(A) signal: SV40 polyadenylation signal
   1724..2152    -  rep_origin     f1 ori (sequence partly withheld): f1 bacteriophage origin of replication; arrow indicates direction of (+) strand synthesis
   2179..2283    +  promoter       AmpR promoter: bla
   2285..2642    +  promoter       SV40 promoter: SV40 enhancer and early promoter
   2677..3471    +  CDS            NeoR/KanR: aminoglycoside phosphotransferase from Tn5; aph(3')-II (or nptII); confers resistance to neomycin, kanamycin, and G418 (Geneticin®)
   3492..3644    +  CDS            ble (fragment): BLE_KLEPN - Experimental evidence at protein level: Swiss-Prot protein existence level 1. Binding protein with a strong affinity to the bleomycin family of antibiotics. Binds to CL990; an antimitotic-antibiotic compound. From Klebsiella pneumoniae.
   3703..3750    +  polyA_signal   HSV TK poly(A) signal: herpes simplex virus thymidine kinase polyadenylation signal (Cole and Stacy, 1985)
   3841..3857    -  polyA_signal   bGH poly(A) signal (fragment): bovine growth hormone polyadenylation signal
   4079..4667    +  rep_origin     ori: high-copy-number ColE1/pMB1/pBR322/pUC origin of replication
>Addgene plasmid #86064 | f-CTS-EGFP | depositor full sequence | sequence record 179754 | f-CTS-EGFP sequence 4781 bps
TAGTTATTAATAGTAATCAATTACGGGGTCATTAGTTCATAGCCCATATATGGAGTTCCGCGTTACATAA
CTTACGGTAAATGGCCCGCCTGGCTGACCGCCCAACGACCCCCGCCCATTGACGTCAATAATGACGTATG
TTCCCATAGTAACGCCAATAGGGACTTTCCATTGACGTCAATGGGTGGAGTATTTACGGTAAACTGCCCA
CTTGGCAGTACATCAAGTGTATCATATGCCAAGTACGCCCCCTATTGACGTCAATGACGGTAAATGGCCC
GCCTGGCATTATGCCCAGTACATGACCTTATGGGACTTTCCTACTTGGCAGTACATCTACGTATTAGTCA
TCGCTATTACCATGGTGATGCGGTTTTGGCAGTACATCAATGGGCGTGGATAGCGGTTTGACTCACGGGG
ATTTCCAAGTCTCCACCCCATTGACGTCAATGGGAGTTTGTTTTGGCACCAAAATCAACGGGACTTTCCA
AAATGTCGTAACAACTCCGCCCCATTGACGCAAATGGGCGGTAGGCGTGTACGGTGGGAGGTCTATATAA
GCAGAGCTGGTTTAGTGAACCGTCAGATCCGCTAGCGCTACCGGACTCAGATCTCGAGATGTGCCTCGTT
TGCTGCTGGTTTAAGAAGAGCAAGACCAGAAAGATAAAGCCAGAACGAATTCTGCAGTCGACGGTACCGC
GGGCCCGGGATCCACCGGTCGCCACCATGGTGAGCAAGGGCGAGGAGCTGTTCACCGGGGTGGTGCCCAT
CCTGGTCGAGCTGGACGGCGACGTAAACGGCCACAAGTTCAGCGTGTCCGGCGAGGGCGAGGGCGATGCC
ACCTACGGCAAGCTGACCCTGAAGTTCATCTGCACCACCGGCAAGCTGCCCGTGCCCTGGCCCACCCTCG
TGACCACCCTGACCTACGGCGTGCAGTGCTTCAGCCGCTACCCCGACCACATGAAGCAGCACGACTTCTT
CAAGTCCGCCATGCCCGAAGGCTACGTCCAGGAGCGCACCATCTTCTTCAAGGACGACGGCAACTACAAG
ACCCGCGCCGAGGTGAAGTTCGAGGGCGACACCCTGGTGAACCGCATCGAGCTGAAGGGCATCGACTTCA
AGGAGGACGGCAACATCCTGGGGCACAAGCTGGAGTACAACTACAACAGCCACAACGTCTATATCATGGC
CGACAAGCAGAAGAACGGCATCAAGGTGAACTTCAAGATCCGCCACAACATCGAGGACGGCAGCGTGCAG
CTCGCCGACCACTACCAGCAGAACACCCCCATCGGCGACGGCCCCGTGCTGCTGCCCGACAACCACTACC
TGAGCACCCAGTCCGCCCTGAGCAAAGACCCCAACGAGAAGCGCGATCACATGGTCCTGCTGGAGTTCGT
GACCGCCGCCGGGATCACTCTCGGCATGGACGAGCTGTACAAGTAAAGCGGCCGCGACTCTAGATCATAA
TCAGCCATACCACATTTGTAGAGGTTTTACTTGCTTTAAAAAACCTCCCACACCTCCCCCTGAACCTGAA
ACATAAAATGAATGCAATTGTTGTTGTTAACTTGTTTATTGCAGCTTATAATGGTTACAAATAAAGCAAT
AGCATCACAAATTTCACAAATAAAGCATTTTTTTCACTGCATTCTAGTTGTGGTTTGTCCAAACTCATCA
ATGTATCTTAAGGCGTAAATTGTAAGCGTTAATATTTTGTTAAAATTCGCGTTAAATTTTTGTTAAATCA
GCTCATTTTTTAACCAATAGGCCGAAATCGGCAAAATCCCTTATAAATCAAAAGAATAGACCGAGATAGG
GT
[37 nt withheld, positions 1823-1859]
AAAGAACGTGGACTCCAACGTCAAAGG
[49 nt withheld, positions 1887-1935]
T
[91 nt withheld, positions 1937-2027]
G
[124 nt withheld, positions 2029-2152]
CAGGTGGCACTTTTCGGGGAAATGTGCGCGGAACCCCTATTTGTTTATTTTTCTAAATACATTCAAATAT
GTATCCGCTCATGAGACAATAACCCTGATAAATGCTTCAATAATATTGAAAAAGGAAGAGTCCTGAGGCG
GAAAGAACCAGCTGTGGAATGTGTGTCAGTTAGGGTGTGGAAAGTCCCCAGGCTCCCCAGCAGGCAGAAG
TATGCAAAGCATGCATCTCAATTAGTCAGCAACCAGGTGTGGAAAGTCCCCAGGCTCCCCAGCAGGCAGA
AGTATGCAAAGCATGCATCTCAATTAGTCAGCAACCATAGTCCCGCCCCTAACTCCGCCCATCCCGCCCC
TAACTCCGCCCAGTTCCGCCCATTCTCCGCCCCATGGCTGACTAATTTTTTTTATTTATGCAGAGGCCGA
GGCCGCCTCGGCCTCTGAGCTATTCCAGAAGTAGTGAGGAGGCTTTTTTGGAGGCCTAGGCTTTTGCAAA
GATCGATCAAGAGACAGGATGAGGATCGTTTCGCATGATTGAACAAGATGGATTGCACGCAGGTTCTCCG
GCCGCTTGGGTGGAGAGGCTATTCGGCTATGACTGGGCACAACAGACAATCGGCTGCTCTGATGCCGCCG
TGTTCCGGCTGTCAGCGCAGGGGCGCCCGGTTCTTTTTGTCAAGACCGACCTGTCCGGTGCCCTGAATGA
ACTGCAAGACGAGGCAGCGCGGCTATCGTGGCTGGCCACGACGGGCGTTCCTTGCGCAGCTGTGCTCGAC
GTTGTCACTGAAGCGGGAAGGGACTGGCTGCTATTGGGCGAAGTGCCGGGGCAGGATCTCCTGTCATCTC
ACCTTGCTCCTGCCGAGAAAGTATCCATCATGGCTGATGCAATGCGGCGGCTGCATACGCTTGATCCGGC
TACCTGCCCATTCGACCACCAAGCGAAACATCGCATCGAGCGAGCACGTACTCGGATGGAAGCCGGTCTT
GTCGATCAGGATGATCTGGACGAAGAGCATCAGGGGCTCGCGCCAGCCGAACTGTTCGCCAGGCTCAAGG
CGAGCATGCCCGACGGCGAGGATCTCGTCGTGACCCATGGCGATGCCTGCTTGCCGAATATCATGGTGGA
AAATGGCCGCTTTTCTGGATTCATCGACTGTGGCCGGCTGGGTGTGGCGGACCGCTATCAGGACATAGCG
TTGGCTACCCGTGATATTGCTGAAGAGCTTGGCGGCGAATGGGCTGACCGCTTCCTCGTGCTTTACGGTA
TCGCCGCTCCCGATTCGCAGCGCATCGCCTTCTATCGCCTTCTTGACGAGTTCTTCTGAGCGGGACTCTG
GGGTTCGAAATGACCGACCAAGCGACGCCCAACCTGCCATCACGAGATTTCGATTCCACCGCCGCCTTCT
ATGAAAGGTTGGGCTTCGGAATCGTTTTCCGGGACGCCGGCTGGATGATCCTCCAGCGCGGGGATCTCAT
GCTGGAGTTCTTCGCCCACCCTAGGGGGAGGCTAACTGAAACACGGAAGGAGACAATACCGGAAGGAACC
CGCGCTATGACGGCAATAAAAAGACAGAATAAAACGCACGGTGTTGGGTCGTTTGTTCATAAACGCGGGG
TTCGGTCCCAGGGCTGGCACTCTGTCGATACCCCACCGAGACCCCATTGGGGCCAATACGCCCGCGTTTC
TTCCTTTTCCCCACCCCACCCCCCAAGTTCGGGTGAAGGCCCAGGGCTCGCAGCCAACGTCGGGGCGGCA
GGCCCTGCCATAGCCTCAGGTTACTCATATATACTTTAGATTGATTTAAAACTTCATTTTTAATTTAAAA
GGATCTAGGTGAAGATCCTTTTTGATAATCTCATGACCAAAATCCCTTAACGTGAGTTTTCGTTCCACTG
AGCGTCAGACCCCGTAGAAAAGATCAAAGGATCTTCTTGAGATCCTTTTTTTCTGCGCGTAATCTGCTGC
TTGCAAACAAAAAAACCACCGCTACCAGCGGTGGTTTGTTTGCCGGATCAAGAGCTACCAACTCTTTTTC
CGAAGGTAACTGGCTTCAGCAGAGCGCAGATACCAAATACTGTCCTTCTAGTGTAGCCGTAGTTAGGCCA
CCACTTCAAGAACTCTGTAGCACCGCCTACATACCTCGCTCTGCTAATCCTGTTACCAGTGGCTGCTGCC
AGTGGCGATAAGTCGTGTCTTACCGGGTTGGACTCAAGACGATAGTTACCGGATAAGGCGCAGCGGTCGG
GCTGAACGGGGGGTTCGTGCACACAGCCCAGCTTGGAGCGAACGACCTACACCGAACTGAGATACCTACA
GCGTGAGCTATGAGAAAGCGCCACGCTTCCCGAAGGGAGAAAGGCGGACAGGTATCCGGTAAGCGGCAGG
GTCGGAACAGGAGAGCGCACGAGGGAGCTTCCAGGGGGAAACGCCTGGTATCTTTATAGTCCTGTCGGGT
TTCGCCACCTCTGACTTGAGCGTCGATTTTTGTGATGCTCGTCAGGGGGGCGGAGCCTATGGAAAAACGC
CAGCAACGCGGCCTTTTTACGGTTCCTGGCCTTTTGCTGGCCTTTTGCTCACATGTTCTTTCCTGCGTTA
TCCCCTGATTCTGTGGATAACCGTATTACCGCCATGCAT
